Addgene plasmid #55671: RASD1
Purpose: expression of mouse RASD1
Depositing lab: Julian Downward. Depositing organization: Cancer Research UK. Publication: RAS and RHO families of GTPases directly regulate distinct phosphoinositide 3-kinase isoforms. Fritsch R, de Krijger I, Fritsch K, George R, Reason B, Kumar MS, Diefenbacher M, Stamp G, Downward J. Cell. 2013 May 23;153(5):1050-63. doi: 10.1016/j.cell.2013.04.031. PubMed 23706742.
Backbone
  Vector backbone: pGEX2T
  Backbone manufacturer: GE Healthcare Life Sciences
  Backbone size w/o insert (bp): 4948
  Vector type: Bacterial Expression
Growth in bacteria
  Bacterial resistance: Ampicillin, 100 μg/mL
  Growth temperature: 37°C
  Growth strain: BL21 codon plus ril de3
  Copy number: High Copy
Gene/Insert
  Gene/Insert name: RASD1
  Species: M. musculus (mouse)
  Entrez Gene: Rasd1 (a.k.a. RP23-247B13.6, Dexras1)
  Promoter: lac
  Cloning method: Restriction Enzyme; 5′ cloning site BamHI (not destroyed); 3′ cloning site EcoRI (not destroyed)
  Sequencing primers: 5′ lac promoter; 3′ GST-R
Terms and licenses: Academic/Nonprofit Terms; Industry Terms: Not Available to Industry
How to cite: RASD1 was a gift from Julian Downward (Addgene plasmid # 55671 ; http://n2t.net/addgene:55671 ; RRID:Addgene_55671)
