[The description below was written by a language model from this plasmid's Addgene catalogue record.]
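Description:
RASD1 is a bacterial expression plasmid built on the pGEX2T backbone (about 4.9 kb without insert) and carrying the mouse Rasd1 coding sequence, also known as Dexras1, a small GTPase of the RAS superfamily. The insert was placed by restriction cloning between the BamHI and EcoRI sites of the vector, both of which were preserved. The plasmid is maintained in E. coli at high copy number under ampicillin selection. The strain recorded for it is a BL21 DE3 derivative supplemented with rare-codon tRNAs, a host chosen for protein production rather than simple plasmid propagation.

The record lists the promoter as lac. pGEX-series vectors generally use an IPTG-inducible lac-type hybrid promoter to drive a glutathione S-transferase open reading frame, with the multiple cloning site positioned downstream so that inserts are expressed as N-terminal GST fusions. In pGEX2T a thrombin cleavage site lies between GST and the cloning site. The catalogue entry does not list a tag explicitly, and no feature table or sequence annotation is provided, so the GST fusion and the reading frame are inferred from the standard backbone design rather than documented here. The record also does not say whether the insert is full length or carries mutations.

The stated purpose is expression of mouse RASD1. The associated publication examines how RAS and RHO family GTPases directly regulate different phosphoinositide 3-kinase isoforms. This suggests the construct was used to produce recombinant GTPase that could be purified on glutathione resin for in vitro binding or activity assays, though the record does not spell this out.
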