>Addgene plasmid #55671 | RASD1 | depositor partial sequence | sequence record 86209 | RASD1
ATGAAACTGGCCGCGATGATCAAGAAGATGTGCCCAAGCGACTCTGAACTGAGTATCCCGGCCAAGAACT
GCTACAGGATGGTCATCCTCGGCTCATCCAAAGTGGGCAAGACGGCCATTGTGTCGCGCTTCCTCACGGG
CCGTTTCGAGGATGCTTACACCCCTACCATCGAGGACTTCCACCGAAAGTTTTACTCGATCCGCGGCGAA
GTCTACCAGTTGGACATACTGGACACATCCGGCAATCATCCGTTTCCCGCCATGCGGCGCCTCTCTATCC
TCACAGGAGACGTTTTCATTCTGGTGTTCAGCTTAGACAACCGCGACTCATTCGAAGAGGTGCAAAGGCT
CAAACAGCAGATCCTAGACACCAAGTCCTGTCTCAAGAACAAAACCAAAGAGAATGTGGACGTGCCGCTG
GTCATTTGCGGTAACAAAGGGGACCGGGACTTCTACCGGGAAGTAGAGCAGCGGGAGATTGAGCAGCTGG
TGGGTGACGACCCTCAGCGTTGTGCCTACTTCGAGATCTCAGCCAAGAAGAACAGCAGCTTGGACCAGAT
GTTCCGTGCGCTCTTTGCCATGGCCAAGCTGCCTAGCGAGATGAGCCCCGACTTGCACCGCAAGGTATCT
GTGCAGTACTGCGACGTACTGCACAAGAAGGCTCTGAGGAACAAGAAGCTTCTGCGTGCGGGCAGCGGAG
GCGGGGGCGACCACGGCGATGCCTTTGGCATCTTGGCGCCCTTTGCTCGCAGACCCAGCGTGCACAGCGA
CCTCATGTACATTCGTGAAAAAACCAGTGTCGGCAGCCAGGCTAAGGACAAGGAGCGCTGTGTCATCAGT
TAG
