>Addgene plasmid #55671 | RASD1 | depositor partial sequence | sequence record 86210 | pGEX2T backbone
ACGTTATCGACTGCACGGTGCACCAATGCTTCTGGCGTCAGGCAGCCATCGGAAGCTGTGGTATGGCTGT
GCAGGTCGTAAATCACTGCATAATTCGTGTCGCTCAAGGCGCACTCCCGTTCTGGATAATGTTTTTTGCG
CCGACATCATAACGGTTCTGGCAAATATTCTGAAATGAGCTGTTGACAATTAATCATCGGCTCGTATAAT
GTGTGGAATTGTGAGCGGATAACAATTTCACACAGGAAACAGTATTCATGTCCCCTATACTAGGTTATTG
GAAAATTAAGGGCCTTGTGCAACCCACTCGACTTCTTTTGGAATATCTTGAAGAAAAATATGAAGAGCAT
TTGTATGAGCGCGATGAAGGTGATAAATGGCGAAACAAAAAGTTTGAATTGGGTTTGGAGTTTCCCAATC
TTCCTTATTATATTGATGGTGATGTTAAATTAACACAGTCTATGGCCATCATACGTTATATAGCTGACAA
GCACAACATGTTGGGTGGTTGTCCAAAAGAGCGTGCAGAGATTTCAATGCTTGAAGGAGCGGTTTTGGAT
ATTAGATACGGTGTTTCGAGAATTGCATATAGTAAAGACTTTGAAACTCTCAAAGTTGATTTTCTTAGCA
AGCTACCTGAAATGCTGAAAATGTTCGAAGATCGTTTATGTCATAAAACATATTTAAATGGTGATCATGT
AACCCATCCTGACTTCATGTTGTATGACGCTCTTGATGTTGTTTTATACATGGACCCAATGTGCCTGGAT
GCGTTCCCAAAATTAGTTTGTTTTAAAAAACGTATTGAAGCTATCCCACAAATTGATAAGTACTTGAAAT
CCAGCAAGTATATAGCATGGCCTTTGCAGGGCTGGCAAGCCACGTTTGGTGGTGGCGACCATCCTCCAAA
ATCGGATCTGGTTCCGCGTGGATCCCCGGGAATTCATCGTGACTGACTGACGATCTGCCTCGCGCGTTTC
GGTGATGACGGTGAAAACCTCTGACACATGCAGCTCCCGGAGACGGTCACAGCTTGTCTGTAAGCGGATG
CCGGGAGCAGACAAGCCCGTCAGGGCGCGTCAGCGGGTGTTGGCGGGTGTCGGGGCGCAGCCATGACCCA
GTCACGTAGCGATAGCGGAGTGTATAATTCTTGAAGACGAAAGGGCCTCGTGATACGCCTATTTTTATAG
GTTAATGTCATGATAATAATGGTTTCTTAGACGTCAGGTGGCACTTTTCGGGGAAATGTGCGCGGAACCC
CTATTTGTTTATTTTTCTAAATACATTCAAATATGTATCCGCTCATGAGACAATAACCCTGATAAATGCT
TCAATAATATTGAAAAAGGAAGAGTATGAGTATTCAACATTTCCGTGTCGCCCTTATTCCCTTTTTTGCG
GCATTTTGCCTTCCTGTTTTTGCTCACCCAGAAACGCTGGTGAAAGTAAAAGATGCTGAAGATCAGTTGG
GTGCACGAGTGGGTTACATCGAACTGGATCTCAACAGCGGTAAGATCCTTGAGAGTTTTCGCCCCGAAGA
ACGTTTTCCAATGATGAGCACTTTTAAAGTTCTGCTATGTGGCGCGGTATTATCCCGTGTTGACGCCGGG
CAAGAGCAACTCGGTCGCCGCATACACTATTCTCAGAATGACTTGGTTGAGTACTCACCAGTCACAGAAA
AGCATCTTACGGATGGCATGACAGTAAGAGAATTATGCAGTGCTGCCATAACCATGAGTGATAACACTGC
GGCCAACTTACTTCTGACAACGATCGGAGGACCGAAGGAGCTAACCGCTTTTTTGCACAACATGGGGGAT
CATGTAACTCGCCTTGATCGTTGGGAACCGGAGCTGAATGAAGCCATACCAAACGACGAGCGTGACACCA
CGATGCCTGCAGCAATGGCAACAACGTTGCGCAAACTATTAACTGGCGAACTACTTACTCTAGCTTCCCG
GCAACAATTAATAGACTGGATGGAGGCGGATAAAGTTGCAGGACCACTTCTGCGCTCGGCCCTTCCGGCT
GGCTGGTTTATTGCTGATAAATCTGGAGCCGGTGAGCGTGGGTCTCGCGGTATCATTGCAGCACTGGGGC
CAGATGGTAAGCCCTCCCGTATCGTAGTTATCTACACGACGGGGAGTCAGGCAACTATGGATGAACGAAA
TAGACAGATCGCTGAGATAGGTGCCTCACTGATTAAGCATTGGTAACTGTCAGACCAAGTTTACTCATAT
ATACTTTAGATTGATTTAAAACTTCATTTTTAATTTAAAAGGATCTAGGTGAAGATCCTTTTTGATAATC
TCATGACCAAAATCCCTTAACGTGAGTTTTCGTTCCACTGAGCGTCAGACCCCGTAGAAAAGATCAAAGG
ATCTTCTTGAGATCCTTTTTTTCTGCGCGTAATCTGCTGCTTGCAAACAAAAAAACCACCGCTACCAGCG
GTGGTTTGTTTGCCGGATCAAGAGCTACCAACTCTTTTTCCGAAGGTAACTGGCTTCAGCAGAGCGCAGA
TACCAAATACTGTCCTTCTAGTGTAGCCGTAGTTAGGCCACCACTTCAAGAACTCTGTAGCACCGCCTAC
ATACCTCGCTCTGCTAATCCTGTTACCAGTGGCTGCTGCCAGTGGCGATAAGTCGTGTCTTACCGGGTTG
GACTCAAGACGATAGTTACCGGATAAGGCGCAGCGGTCGGGCTGAACGGGGGGTTCGTGCACACAGCCCA
GCTTGGAGCGAACGACCTACACCGAACTGAGATACCTACAGCGTGAGCTATGAGAAAGCGCCACGCTTCC
CGAAGGGAGAAAGGCGGACAGGTATCCGGTAAGCGGCAGGGTCGGAACAGGAGAGCGCACGAGGGAGCTT
CCAGGGGGAAACGCCTGGTATCTTTATAGTCCTGTCGGGTTTCGCCACCTCTGACTTGAGCGTCGATTTT
TGTGATGCTCGTCAGGGGGGCGGAGCCTATGGAAAAACGCCAGCAACGCGGCCTTTTTACGGTTCCTGGC
CTTTTGCTGGCCTTTTGCTCACATGTTCTTTCCTGCGTTATCCCCTGATTCTGTGGATAACCGTATTACC
GCCTTTGAGTGAGCTGATACCGCTCGCCGCAGCCGAACGACCGAGCGCAGCGAGTCAGTGAGCGAGGAAG
CGGAAGAGCGCCTGATGCGGTATTTTCTCCTTACGCATCTGTGCGGTATTTCACACCGCATAAATTCCGA
CACCATCGAATGGTGCAAAACCTTTCGCGGTATGGCATGATAGCGCCCGGAAGAGAGTCAATTCAGGGTG
GTGAATGTGAAACCAGTAACGTTATACGATGTCGCAGAGTATGCCGGTGTCTCTTATCAGACCGTTTCCC
GCGTGGTGAACCAGGCCAGCCACGTTTCTGCGAAAACGCGGGAAAAAGTGGAAGCGGCGATGGCGGAGCT
GAATTACATTCCCAACCGCGTGGCACAACAACTGGCGGGCAAACAGTCGTTGCTGATTGGCGTTGCCACC
TCCAGTCTGGCCCTGCACGCGCCGTCGCAAATTGTCGCGGCGATTAAATCTCGCGCCGATCAACTGGGTG
CCAGCGTGGTGGTGTCGATGGTAGAACGAAGCGGCGTCGAAGCCTGTAAAGCGGCGGTGCACAATCTTCT
CGCGCAACGCGTCAGTGGGCTGATCATTAACTATCCGCTGGATGACCAGGATGCCATTGCTGTGGAAGCT
GCCTGCACTAATGTTCCGGCGTTATTTCTTGATGTCTCTGACCAGACACCCATCAACAGTATTATTTTCT
CCCATGAAGACGGTACGCGACTGGGCGTGGAGCATCTGGTCGCATTGGGTCACCAGCAAATCGCGCTGTT
AGCGGGCCCATTAAGTTCTGTCTCGGCGCGTCTGCGTCTGGCTGGCTGGCATAAATATCTCACTCGCAAT
CAAATTCAGCCGATAGCGGAACGGGAAGGCGACTGGAGTGCCATGTCCGGTTTTCAACAAACCATGCAAA
TGCTGAATGAGGGCATCGTTCCCACTGCGATGCTGGTTGCCAACGATCAGATGGCGCTGGGCGCAATGCG
CGCCATTACCGAGTCCGGGCTGCGCGTTGGTGCGGATATCTCGGTAGTGGGATACGACGATACCGAAGAC
AGCTCATGTTATATCCCGCCGTTAACCACCATCAAACAGGATTTTCGCCTGCTGGGGCAAACCAGCGTGG
ACCGCTTGCTGCAACTCTCTCAGGGCCAGGCGGTGAAGGGCAATCAGCTGTTGCCCGTCTCACTGGTGAA
AAGAAAAACCACCCTGGCGCCCAATACGCAAACCGCCTCTCCCCGCGCGTTGGCCGATTCATTAATGCAG
CTGGCACGACAGGTTTCCCGACTGGAAAGCGGGCAGTGAGCGCAACGCAATTAATGTGAGTTAGCTCACT
CATTAGGCACCCCAGGCTTTACACTTTATGCTTCCGGCTCGTATGTTGTGTGGAATTGTGAGCGGATAAC
AATTTCACACAGGAAACAGCTATGACCATGATTACGGATTCACTGGCCGTCGTTTTACAACGTCGTGACT
GGGAAAACCCTGGCGTTACCCAACTTAATCGCCTTGCAGCACATCCCCCTTTCGCCAGCTGGCGTAATAG
CGAAGAGGCCCGCACCGATCGCCCTTCCCAACAGTTGCGCAGCCTGAATGGCGAATGGCGCTTTGCCTGG
TTTCCGGCACCAGAAGCGGTGCCGGAAAGCTGGCTGGAGTGCGATCTTCCTGAGGCCGATACTGTCGTCG
TCCCCTCAAACTGGCAGATGCACGGTTACGATGCGCCCATCTACACCAACGTAACCTATCCCATTACGGT
CAATCCGCCGTTTGTTCCCACGGAGAATCCGACGGGTTGTTACTCGCTCACATTTAATGTTGATGAAAGC
TGGCTACAGGAAGGCCAGACGCGAATTATTTTTGATGGCGTTGGAATT
