>Addgene plasmid #55671 | RASD1 | addgene partial sequence | sequence record 91150 | pGEX5 5'-GGGCTGGCAAGCCACGTTTGGTG-3'
AATCGGATCTGGTTCCGCGTGGATCCAAACTGGCCGCGATGATCAAGAAGATGTGCCCAAGCGACTCTGA
ACTGAGTATCCCGGCCAAGAACTGCTACAGGATGGTCATCCTCGGCTCATCCAAAGTGGGCAAGACGGCC
ATTGTGTCGCGCTTCCTCACGGGCCGTTTCGAGGATGCTTACACCCCTACCATCGAGGACTTCCACCGAA
AGTTTTACTCGATCCGCGGCGAAGTCTACCAGTTGGACATACTGGACACATCCGGCAATCATCCGTTTCC
CGCCATGCGGCGCCTCTCTATCCTCACAGGAGACGTTTTCATTCTGGTGTTCAGCTTAGACAACCGCGAC
TCATTCGAAGAGGTGCAAAGGCTCAAACAGCAGATCCTAGACACCAAGTCCTGTCTCAAGAACAAAACCA
AAGAGAATGTGGACGTGCCGCTGGTCATTTGCGGTAACAAAGGGGACCGGGACTTCTACCGGGAAGTAGA
GCAGCGGGAGATTGAGCAGCTGGTGGGTGACGACCCTCAGCGTTGTGCCTACTTCGAGATCTCAGCCAAG
AAGAACAGCAGCTTGGACCAGATGTTCCGTGCGCTCTTTGCCATGGCCAAGCTGCCTAGCGAGATGAGCC
CCGACTTGCACCGCAAGGTATCTGTGCAGTACTGCGACGTACTGCACAAGAAGGCTCTGAGGAACAAGAA
GCTTCTGCGTGCGGGCAGCGGAGGCGGGGGCGACCACGGCGATGCCTTTGGCATCTTGGCGCCCTTTGCT
CGCAGACCCAGCGTGCACAGCGACCTCATGTACATTCGTGAAAAAACCAGTGTCGGCAGCCAGGCTAAGG
ACAAGGAGCGCTGTGTCATCAGTTAGGAATTCATCGTGACTGACTGACGATCTGCCTCGCGCGTTTCGGT
GATGACGGTGAAAACCTCTGACACATGCAGCTCCCGGAGACGGTCACAGCTTGTCTGTA
