>Addgene plasmid #55671 | RASD1 | addgene partial sequence | sequence record 91151 | pGEX3 5'-CCGGGAGCTGCATGTGTCAGAGG-3'
ATGAATTCCTAACTGATGACACAGCGCTCCTTGTCCTTAGCCTGGCTGCCGACACTGGTTTTTTCACGAA
TGTACATGAGGTCGCTGTGCACGCTGGGTCTGCGAGCAAAGGGCGCCAAGATGCCAAAGGCATCGCCGTG
GTCGCCCCCGCCTCCGCTGCCCGCACGCAGAAGCTTCTTGTTCCTCAGAGCCTTCTTGTGCAGTACGTCG
CAGTACTGCACAGATACCTTGCGGTGCAAGTCGGGGCTCATCTCGCTAGGCAGCTTGGCCATGGCAAAGA
GCGCACGGAACATCTGGTCCAAGCTGCTGTTCTTCTTGGCTGAGATCTCGAAGTAGGCACAACGCTGAGG
GTCGTCACCCACCAGCTGCTCAATCTCCCGCTGCTCTACTTCCCGGTAGAAGTCCCGGTCCCCTTTGTTA
CCGCAAATGACCAGCGGCACGTCCACATTCTCTTTGGTTTTGTTCTTGAGACAGGACTTGGTGTCTAGGA
TCTGCTGTTTGAGCCTTTGCACCTCTTCGAATGAGTCGCGGTTGTCTAAGCTGAACACCAGAATGAAAAC
GTCTCCTGTGAGGATAGAGAGGCGCCGCATGGCGGGAAACGGATGATTGCCGGATGTGTCCAGTATGTCC
AACTGGTAGACTTCGCCGCGGATCGAGTAAAACTTTCGGTGGAAGTCCTCGATGG
